Addgene plasmid #136023: psiCHECK3-EIF3B-1-464
Purpose: EIF3B (1-464) 3'UTR fragment inserted into the 3'UTR of Renilla luciferase in the psiCHECK3 plasmid
Depositing lab: Anthony Leung. Depositing organization: Johns Hopkins School of Public Health. Publication: Structure-Mediated RNA Decay by UPF1 and G3BP1. Fischer JW, Busa VF, Shao Y, Leung AKL. Mol Cell. 2020 Apr 2;78(1):70-84.e6. doi: 10.1016/j.molcel.2020.01.021. Epub 2020 Feb 3. PubMed 32017897.
Backbone
  Vector backbone: Modified psCHECK2
  Backbone manufacturer: Promega
  Modifications to backbone: Modified so both Renilla and Firefly luciferase contain an intron for RT-qPCR
  Vector type: Mammalian Expression, Luciferase
Growth in bacteria
  Bacterial resistance: Ampicillin, 100 μg/mL
  Growth temperature: 37°C
  Growth strain: DH5alpha
  Copy number: Unknown
Gene/Insert
  Gene/Insert name: EIF3B 3'UTR
  Species: H. sapiens (human)
  GenBank ID: NM_001037283.1
  Entrez Gene: EIF3B (a.k.a. EIF3-ETA, EIF3-P110, EIF3-P116, EIF3S9, PRT1)
Terms and licenses: Academic/Nonprofit Terms; Industry Terms: Not Available to Industry
How to cite: psiCHECK3-EIF3B-1-464 was a gift from Anthony Leung (Addgene plasmid # 136023 ; http://n2t.net/addgene:136023 ; RRID:Addgene_136023)
