[The description below was written by a language model from this plasmid's Addgene catalogue record and pLannotate feature annotations shown in this document.]
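Description:
psiCHECK3-EIF3B-1-464 is a dual-luciferase mammalian reporter plasmid of about 7 kb, built on a modified version of the Promega psiCHECK2 backbone. It is maintained in E. coli through a high-copy ColE1/pUC-type origin and selected with ampicillin via the β-lactamase gene under its own bla promoter.

The plasmid carries two independent reporter units. In the first, the SV40 enhancer/early promoter, which spans the numbering origin of the circular sequence, drives a chimeric β-globin/immunoglobulin intron followed by human codon-optimized Renilla luciferase (hRluc) and a synthetic poly(A) signal. The roughly 500 nt unannotated gap between the hRluc coding sequence and this poly(A) signal is consistent with the position of the insert, a fragment of the human EIF3B 3'UTR (positions 1-464), which the catalogue entry places in the Renilla 3'UTR. In the second unit, the HSV thymidine kinase promoter drives firefly luciferase (luc+), terminated by an SV40 poly(A) signal, with a short adjacent match to SV40 large T antigen sequence. Each reporter is also preceded by a T7 promoter, which would permit in vitro transcription. The defining "psiCHECK3" modification is that the firefly unit also contains a copy of the chimeric intron, so both reporter mRNAs are spliced. According to the record, this was done to support RT-qPCR measurement of the transcripts.

In use, firefly luciferase serves as an internal normalization control, while Renilla output, measured as enzyme activity or mRNA level, reports the effect of the EIF3B 3'UTR fragment on transcript stability or expression. The associated study concerns structure-mediated RNA decay involving UPF1 and G3BP1.
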