Features (pLannotate 1.2.2; 14 found; start..end, strand, type, name):
    185..317     +  intron         chimeric intron: chimera between introns from human β-globin and immunoglobulin heavy chain genes
    362..380     +  promoter       T7 promoter: promoter for bacteriophage T7 RNA polymerase
    390..1325    +  CDS            hRluc: Renilla luciferase human codon-optimized
   1837..1885    +  polyA_signal   poly(A) signal: synthetic polyadenylation signal
   1894..2645    +  promoter       HSV TK promoter: herpes simplex virus thymidine kinase promoter
   2715..2847    +  intron         chimeric intron: chimera between introns from human β-globin and immunoglobulin heavy chain genes
   2892..2910    +  promoter       T7 promoter: promoter for bacteriophage T7 RNA polymerase
   2925..4577    +  CDS            luciferase: firefly luciferase; luc+; enhanced luc+ version of the luciferase gene AAS38485.1 42718124.0
   4602..4723    -  polyA_signal   SV40 poly(A) signal: SV40 polyadenylation signal
   4746..4814    -  CDS            large T antigen (fragment): large T antigen from SV40 (simian virus 40)
   4856..4960    +  promoter       AmpR promoter: bla
   4961..5821    +  CDS            AmpR: β-lactamase; bla; confers resistance to ampicillin, carbenicillin, and related antibiotics
   5992..6580    +  rep_origin     ori: high-copy-number ColE1/pMB1/pBR322/pUC origin of replication
   6709..115     +  promoter       SV40 promoter (across the origin): SV40 enhancer and early promoter
>Addgene plasmid #136023 | psiCHECK3-EIF3B-1-464 | addgene full sequence | sequence record 269948 | Addgene NGS Result
TCCGCCCCATGGCTGACTAATTTTTTTTATTTATGCAGAGGCCGAGGCCGCCTCGGCCTCTGAGCTATTC
CAGAAGTAGTGAGGAGGCTTTTTTGGAGGCCTAGGCTTTTGCAAAAAGCTTGATTCTTCTGACACAACAG
TCTCGAACTTAAGCTGCAGAAGTTGGTCGTGAGGCACTGGGCAGGTAAGTATCAAGGTTACAAGACAGGT
TTAAGGAGACCAATAGAAACTGGGCTTGTCGAGACAGAGAAGACTCTTGCGTTTCTGATAGGCACCTATT
GGTCTTACTGACATCCACTTTGCCTTTCTCTCCACAGGTGTCCACTCCCAGTTCAATTACAGCTCTTAAG
GCTAGAGTACTTAATACGACTCACTATAGGCTAGCCACCATGGCTTCCAAGGTGTACGACCCCGAGCAAC
GCAAACGCATGATCACTGGGCCTCAGTGGTGGGCTCGCTGCAAGCAAATGAACGTGCTGGACTCCTTCAT
CAACTACTATGATTCCGAGAAGCACGCCGAGAACGCCGTGATTTTTCTGCATGGTAACGCTGCCTCCAGC
TACCTGTGGAGGCACGTCGTGCCTCACATCGAGCCCGTGGCTAGATGCATCATCCCTGATCTGATCGGAA
TGGGTAAGTCCGGCAAGAGCGGGAATGGCTCATATCGCCTCCTGGATCACTACAAGTACCTCACCGCTTG
GTTCGAGCTGCTGAACCTTCCAAAGAAAATCATCTTTGTGGGCCACGACTGGGGGGCTTGTCTGGCCTTT
CACTACTCCTACGAGCACCAAGACAAGATCAAGGCCATCGTCCATGCTGAGAGTGTCGTGGACGTGATCG
AGTCCTGGGACGAGTGGCCTGACATCGAGGAGGATATCGCCCTGATCAAGAGCGAAGAGGGCGAGAAAAT
GGTGCTTGAGAATAACTTCTTCGTCGAGACCATGCTCCCAAGCAAGATCATGCGGAAACTGGAGCCTGAG
GAGTTCGCTGCCTACCTGGAGCCATTCAAGGAGAAGGGCGAGGTTAGACGGCCTACCCTCTCCTGGCCTC
GCGAGATCCCTCTCGTTAAGGGAGGCAAGCCCGACGTCGTCCAGATTGTCCGCAACTACAACGCCTACCT
TCGGGCCAGCGACGATCTGCCTAAGATGTTCATCGAGTCCGACCCTGGGTTCTTTTCCAACGCTATTGTC
GAGGGAGCTAAGAAGTTCCCTAACACCGAGTTCGTGAAGGTGAAGGGCCTCCACTTCAGCCAGGAGGACG
CTCCAGATGAAATGGGTAAGTACATCAAGAGCTTCGTGGAGCGCGTGCTGAAGAACGAGCAGTAATTCTA
GGCGATCGCTCGAGCCTGGAGCACTGTGGGGACGGACTCCGCCTGCTGTTCCCGCGCTGAGCTACAGGAC
TCCCGAGTGTGAGCCGCGGTTCCTCTGTTGCAGCGCAGCCGTGTGTGCTGTGGAGCCGAGGCCGTCCTGC
AGGAAGCCGCGTGACTCCCGACTCCTCCCTGTGCTCTCTGGCTCTGGACTGTGACTGCGCCTGGATTCTG
CCATTGCGACACATTTTTGTGCCTTTCAGCCCCTGGTGTCTGCAGTGGGGGATTTAAGGCACCCGCTTCC
ACTTCTTTCTTGTTTGGAGTTTTCTGTTGGAACCGCCGGCGTTGGCTCCGAAGACTTAGCGACGCCACTG
GCGGCACCTTCTCCTGCGCCCAGTGATGTTTCCACGGTGCCTGTACACAGCCGAGCAGCATTTCCGTTGA
AGGACTTGCATCCCCATTGCGGGCAGTGCTGGACGTGTCCCGGAGACCCACCGGGAGGGTTTAAACCTAG
AGCGGCCGCTGGCCGCAATAAAATATCTTTATTTTCATTACATCTGTGTGTTGGTTTTTTGTGTGAGGAT
CTAAATGAGTCTTCGGACCTCGCGGGGGCCGCTTAAGCGGTGGTTAGGGTTTGTCTGACGCGGGGGGAGG
GGGAAGGAACGAAACACTCTCATTCGGAGGCGGCTCGGGGTTTGGTCTTGGTGGCCACGGGCACGCAGAA
GAGCGCCGCGATCCTCTTAAGCACCCCCCCGCCCTCCGTGGAGGCGGGGGTTTGGTCGGCGGGTGGTAAC
TGGCGGGCCGCTGACTCGGGCGGGTCGCGCGCCCCAGAGTGTGACCTTTTCGGTCTGCTCGCAGACCCCC
GGGCGGCGCCGCCGCGGCGGCGACGGGCTCGCTGGGTCCTAGGCTCCATGGGGACCGTATACGTGGACAG
GCTCTGGAGCATCCGCACGACTGCGGTGATATTACCGGAGACCTTCTGCGGGACGAGCCGGGTCACGCGG
CTGACGCGGAGCGTCCGTTGGGCGACAAACACCAGGACGGGGCACAGGTACACTATCTTGTCACCCGGAG
GCGCGAGGGACTGCAGGAGCTTCAGGGAGTGGCGCAGCTGCTTCATCCCCGTGGCCCGTTGCTCGCGTTT
GCTGGCGGTGTCCCCGGAAGAAATATATTTGCATGTCTTTAGTTCTATGATGACACAAACCCCGCCCAGC
GTCTTGTCATTGGCGAATTCGAACACGCAGATGCAGTCGGGGCGGCGCGGTCCCAGGTCCACTTCGCATA
TTAAGGTGACGCGTGTGGCCTCGAACACCGAGCGACCCTGCAGCGACCCGCTTAAAAGCTTGATTCTTCT
GACACAACAGTCTCGAACTTAAGCTGCAGAAGTTGGTCGTGAGGCACTGGGCAGGTAAGTATCAAGGTTA
CAAGACAGGTTTAAGGAGACCAATAGAAACTGGGCTTGTCGAGACAGAGAAGACTCTTGCGTTTCTGATA
GGCACCTATTGGTCTTACTGACATCCACTTTGCCTTTCTCTCCACAGGTGTCCACTCCCAGTTCAATTAC
AGCTCTTAAGGCTAGAGTACTTAATACGACTCACTATAGGCTAGCAAAGCCACCATGGCCGATGCTAAGA
ACATTAAGAAGGGCCCTGCTCCCTTCTACCCTCTGGAGGATGGCACCGCTGGCGAGCAGCTGCACAAGGC
CATGAAGAGGTATGCCCTGGTGCCTGGCACCATTGCCTTCACCGATGCCCACATTGAGGTGGACATCACC
TATGCCGAGTACTTCGAGATGTCTGTGCGCCTGGCCGAGGCCATGAAGAGGTACGGCCTGAACACCAACC
ACCGCATCGTGGTGTGCTCTGAGAACTCTCTGCAGTTCTTCATGCCAGTGCTGGGCGCCCTGTTCATCGG
AGTGGCCGTGGCCCCTGCTAACGACATTTACAACGAGCGCGAGCTGCTGAACAGCATGGGCATTTCTCAG
CCTACCGTGGTGTTCGTGTCTAAGAAGGGCCTGCAGAAGATCCTGAACGTGCAGAAGAAGCTGCCTATCA
TCCAGAAGATCATCATCATGGACTCTAAGACCGACTACCAGGGCTTCCAGAGCATGTACACATTCGTGAC
ATCTCATCTGCCTCCTGGCTTCAACGAGTACGACTTCGTGCCAGAGTCTTTCGACAGGGACAAAACCATT
GCCCTGATCATGAACAGCTCTGGGTCTACCGGCCTGCCTAAGGGCGTGGCCCTGCCTCATCGCACCGCCT
GTGTGCGCTTCTCTCACGCCCGCGACCCTATTTTCGGCAACCAGATCATCCCCGACACCGCTATTCTGAG
CGTGGTGCCATTCCACCACGGCTTCGGCATGTTCACCACCCTGGGCTACCTGATTTGCGGCTTTCGGGTG
GTGCTGATGTACCGCTTCGAGGAGGAGCTGTTCCTGCGCAGCCTGCAAGACTACAAAATTCAGTCTGCCC
TGCTGGTGCCAACCCTGTTCAGCTTCTTCGCTAAGAGCACCCTGATCGACAAGTACGACCTGTCTAACCT
GCACGAGATTGCCTCTGGCGGCGCCCCACTGTCTAAGGAGGTGGGCGAAGCCGTGGCCAAGCGCTTTCAT
CTGCCAGGCATCCGCCAGGGCTACGGCCTGACCGAGACAACCAGCGCCATTCTGATTACCCCAGAGGGCG
ACGACAAGCCTGGCGCCGTGGGCAAGGTGGTGCCATTCTTCGAGGCCAAGGTGGTGGACCTGGACACCGG
CAAGACCCTGGGAGTGAACCAGCGCGGCGAGCTGTGTGTGCGCGGCCCTATGATTATGTCCGGCTACGTG
AATAACCCTGAGGCCACAAACGCCCTGATCGACAAGGACGGCTGGCTGCACTCTGGCGACATTGCCTACT
GGGACGAGGACGAGCACTTCTTCATCGTGGACCGCCTGAAGTCTCTGATCAAGTACAAGGGCTACCAGGT
GGCCCCAGCCGAGCTGGAGTCTATCCTGCTGCAGCACCCTAACATTTTCGACGCCGGAGTGGCCGGCCTG
CCCGACGACGATGCCGGCGAGCTGCCTGCCGCCGTCGTCGTGCTGGAACACGGCAAGACCATGACCGAGA
AGGAGATCGTGGACTATGTGGCCAGCCAGGTGACAACCGCCAAGAAGCTGCGCGGCGGAGTGGTGTTCGT
GGACGAGGTGCCCAAGGGCCTGACCGGCAAGCTGGACGCCCGCAAGATCCGCGAGATCCTGATCAAGGCT
AAGAAAGGCGGCAAGATCGCCGTGTAATGCGGCCGCTTCGAGCAGACATGATAAGATACATTGATGAGTT
TGGACAAACCACAACTAGAATGCAGTGAAAAAAATGCTTTATTTGTGAAATTTGTGATGCTATTGCTTTA
TTTGTAACCATTATAAGCTGCAATAAACAAGTTAACAACAACAATTGCATTCATTTTATGTTTCAGGTTC
AGGGGGAGGTGTGGGAGGTTTTTTAAAGCAAGTAAAACCTCTACAAATGTGGTAAAATCGATAAGGATCC
AGGTGGCACTTTTCGGGGAAATGTGCGCGGAACCCCTATTTGTTTATTTTTCTAAATACATTCAAATATG
TATCCGCTCATGAGACAATAACCCTGATAAATGCTTCAATAATATTGAAAAAGGAAGAGTATGAGTATTC
AACATTTCCGTGTCGCCCTTATTCCCTTTTTTGCGGCATTTTGCCTTCCTGTTTTTGCTCACCCAGAAAC
GCTGGTGAAAGTAAAAGATGCTGAAGATCAGTTGGGTGCACGAGTGGGTTACATCGAACTGGATCTCAAC
AGCGGTAAGATCCTTGAGAGTTTTCGCCCCGAAGAACGTTTTCCAATGATGAGCACTTTTAAAGTTCTGC
TATGTGGCGCGGTATTATCCCGTATTGACGCCGGGCAAGAGCAACTCGGTCGCCGCATACACTATTCTCA
GAATGACTTGGTTGAGTACTCACCAGTCACAGAAAAGCATCTTACGGATGGCATGACAGTAAGAGAATTA
TGCAGTGCTGCCATAACCATGAGTGATAACACTGCGGCCAACTTACTTCTGACAACGATCGGAGGACCGA
AGGAGCTAACCGCTTTTTTGCACAACATGGGGGATCATGTAACTCGCCTTGATCGTTGGGAACCGGAGCT
GAATGAAGCCATACCAAACGACGAGCGTGACACCACGATGCCTGTAGCAATGGCAACAACGTTGCGCAAA
CTATTAACTGGCGAACTACTTACTCTAGCTTCCCGGCAACAATTAATAGACTGGATGGAGGCGGATAAAG
TTGCAGGACCACTTCTGCGCTCGGCCCTTCCGGCTGGCTGGTTTATTGCTGATAAATCTGGAGCCGGTGA
GCGTGGGTCTCGCGGTATCATTGCAGCACTGGGGCCAGATGGTAAGCCCTCCCGTATCGTAGTTATCTAC
ACGACGGGGAGTCAGGCAACTATGGATGAACGAAATAGACAGATCGCTGAGATAGGTGCCTCACTGATTA
AGCATTGGTAACTGTCAGACCAAGTTTACTCATATATACTTTAGATTGATTTAAAACTTCATTTTTAATT
TAAAAGGATCTAGGTGAAGATCCTTTTTGATAATCTCATGACCAAAATCCCTTAACGTGAGTTTTCGTTC
CACTGAGCGTCAGACCCCGTAGAAAAGATCAAAGGATCTTCTTGAGATCCTTTTTTTCTGCGCGTAATCT
GCTGCTTGCAAACAAAAAAACCACCGCTACCAGCGGTGGTTTGTTTGCCGGATCAAGAGCTACCAACTCT
TTTTCCGAAGGTAACTGGCTTCAGCAGAGCGCAGATACCAAATACTGTTCTTCTAGTGTAGCCGTAGTTA
GGCCACCACTTCAAGAACTCTGTAGCACCGCCTACATACCTCGCTCTGCTAATCCTGTTACCAGTGGCTG
CTGCCAGTGGCGATAAGTCGTGTCTTACCGGGTTGGACTCAAGACGATAGTTACCGGATAAGGCGCAGCG
GTCGGGCTGAACGGGGGGTTCGTGCACACAGCCCAGCTTGGAGCGAACGACCTACACCGAACTGAGATAC
CTACAGCGTGAGCTATGAGAAAGCGCCACGCTTCCCGAAGGGAGAAAGGCGGACAGGTATCCGGTAAGCG
GCAGGGTCGGAACAGGAGAGCGCACGAGGGAGCTTCCAGGGGGAAACGCCTGGTATCTTTATAGTCCTGT
CGGGTTTCGCCACCTCTGACTTGAGCGTCGATTTTTGTGATGCTCGTCAGGGGGGCGGAGCCTATGGAAA
AACGCCAGCAACGCGGCCTTTTTACGGTTCCTGGCCTTTTGCTGGCCTTTTGCTCACATGGCTCGACAGA
TCTGCGCAGCACCATGGCCTGAAATAACCTCTGAAAGAGGAACTTGGTTAGGTACCTTCTGAGGCGGAAA
GAACCAGCTGTGGAATGTGTGTCAGTTAGGGTGTGGAAAGTCCCCAGGCTCCCCAGCAGGCAGAAGTATG
CAAAGCATGCATCTCAATTAGTCAGCAACCAGGTGTGGAAAGTCCCCAGGCTCCCCAGCAGGCAGAAGTA
TGCAAAGCATGCATCTCAATTAGTCAGCAACCATAGTCCCGCCCCTAACTCCGCCCATCCCGCCCCTAAC
TCCGCCCAGTTCCGCCCATTC
